>Addgene plasmid #18641 | T4 Lysozyme T157F | addgene partial sequence | sequence record 24426 | 18641 sequence with 3primeUP
TGAAAAAGCCCGCTCATTAGGCGGGCTCAGATCTGCTCATGTTTGACAGCTTATCATCGATAAGCTTCGG
CAATAAATTCTTGATATGTTTTCATATGTTTCCTTTAAATATTTTAATTAGTAATTGTCTATTCAAGTAA
TTGTGAATATACTATCACAATTCCAAGAGAAAGTAAACAGCTTTATAGATTTTTATACGCGTCCCAAAAG
CCAGTTCTAAACGTTGTAATGACTCGTTTTGCGCGATTAGGTGTTTGATTATACCATCTACTTTTAGCTA
AGTTAACTGCTGCTTCATCCCAGCGTTTTTGTTGAAGCATACGTAAAGAGTTAGTAAATCCTGCCACACC
GGTTTCTCCCATTTGGAAAACCATATTAATCAATGCACAGCGACGAACCGCATCAAGAGAATCATAAACC
GGTTTTAATTTAGCATTTCTCAGAATTCCGCGAACAGCAGCATCAACATCCTGATTAAAGAGTTTTTCAG
CCTCATCTTTTGTAATTACACCATTGCAATTACGCCCAATAGCTTTATCTAATTCAGATTTAGCAGCATT
AAGTGATGGACTTTTTGTAAGCAAATGACCGATGCCAATAGTGTAATAGCCTTCTGTGTCTTTATAGATT
TTAAGTCTAAGACCTTCATCTATACGTAACATTTCAAATATATTCATAATACCTCCTAAGCATCGATGGA
TCCNGTTCCTGTGTGAATTGTATCCGCTCNCATTCCCNCATNATACGAGCNGATGATAATTGTCACAGGG
GAGGGGAGAAGCTGACCNGTNCGGGGGAATGTACCGNCNAATN
