[The description below was written by a language model from this plasmid's Addgene catalogue record.]
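Description:
T4 Lysozyme T157F is a bacterial expression plasmid built on the pHS1403 backbone (about 5 kb without insert) that carries a point-mutant version of the bacteriophage T4 lysozyme gene (gene e). It is maintained in E. coli as a high-copy plasmid under ampicillin selection, with a standard cloning strain such as DH5alpha listed for propagation. The record does not name the origin of replication or the promoter driving expression, and no feature table is provided, so the regulatory elements of the backbone cannot be described from the available information.

The insert is roughly 600 bp and was placed between BamHI and HindIII sites, both of which remain intact, so the lysozyme cassette can be excised or exchanged. According to the depositor's notes, the BamHI site lies 27 bp from the start codon and the HindIII site 115 bp from the stop codon, meaning the fragment includes short flanking untranslated stretches around the coding sequence. The encoded protein carries a single substitution, threonine 157 to phenylalanine; no affinity tags or fusion partners are recorded.

T4 lysozyme is a widely used model protein for studying how individual amino-acid replacements affect folding, stability and three-dimensional structure, and a single-site variant like this one fits that kind of work: producing the mutant protein in bacteria for comparison with the wild-type enzyme. The record does not state a specific purpose beyond bacterial expression. Distribution is restricted to academic and nonprofit users.
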