Addgene plasmid #18641: T4 Lysozyme T157F
Depositing lab: Brian Matthews. Depositing organization: University of Oregon.
Backbone
  Vector backbone: pHS1403
  Backbone size w/o insert (bp): 5000
  Vector type: Bacterial Expression
Growth in bacteria
  Bacterial resistance: Ampicillin, 100 μg/mL
  Growth temperature: 37°C
  Growth strain: DH5alpha
  Copy number: High Copy
Gene/Insert
  Gene/Insert name: T4 Lysozyme (alt name: 1157F)
  Species: Bacteriophage T4
  Insert size (bp): 600
  Mutation: T157F
  GenBank ID: NP_049736
  Entrez Gene: e (a.k.a. T4p123)
  Cloning method: Restriction Enzyme; 5′ cloning site BamHI (not destroyed); 3′ cloning site HindIII (not destroyed)
  Sequencing primers: 5′ na; 3′ GGCGTATCACGAGGCCC
Terms and licenses: Academic/Nonprofit Terms; Industry Terms: Not Available to Industry
Depositor comments: The BamHI site is 27 bp from the ATG and the HindIII site is 115 bp from the stop.
How to cite: T4 Lysozyme T157F was a gift from Brian Matthews (Addgene plasmid # 18641 ; http://n2t.net/addgene:18641 ; RRID:Addgene_18641)
